Addgene plasmid #166191: pDONR221-NCOA5
Purpose: Gateway entry vector for N. furzeri NCOA5
Depositing lab: Daniel Jarosz. Depositing organization: Stanford University. Publication: Tissue-specific landscape of protein aggregation and quality control in an aging vertebrate. Chen YR, Harel I, Singh PP, Ziv I, Moses E, Goshtchevsky U, Machado BE, Brunet A, Jarosz DF. Dev Cell. 2024 Jul 22;59(14):1892-1911.e13. doi: 10.1016/j.devcel.2024.04.014. Epub 2024 May 28. PubMed 38810654.
Backbone
  Vector backbone: pDONR221
  Vector type: Gateway Entry Vector
Growth in bacteria
  Bacterial resistance: Kanamycin, 50 μg/mL
  Growth temperature: 37°C
  Growth strain: DH5alpha
  Copy number: High Copy
Gene/Insert
  Gene/Insert name: NCOA5
  Species: N. furzeri
  Insert size (bp): 1857
  Cloning method: Gateway Cloning
Terms and licenses: Academic/Nonprofit Terms; Industry Terms: Not Available to Industry
Depositor comments: Stopless entry clone. Please visit https://doi.org/10.1101/2022.02.26.482120 for bioRxiv preprint. Also see Harel and Chen et al. 2024 (https://doi.org/10.1016/j.celrep.2023.112787)
How to cite: pDONR221-NCOA5 was a gift from Daniel Jarosz (Addgene plasmid # 166191 ; http://n2t.net/addgene:166191 ; RRID:Addgene_166191)
