[The description below was written by a language model from this plasmid's Addgene catalogue record and pLannotate feature annotations shown in this document.]
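Description:
pDONR221-NCOA5 is a Gateway entry clone built on the pDONR221 backbone, carrying the coding sequence of NCOA5 (nuclear receptor coactivator 5) from the African turquoise killifish, Nothobranchius furzeri. The plasmid is about 4.4 kb and is maintained in E. coli at high copy through a ColE1/pUC-type origin of replication, with selection provided by a kanamycin resistance gene encoding an aminoglycoside phosphotransferase. The 1,857 bp insert is not annotated as a feature in its own right, but it corresponds to the unannotated interval lying between the attL1 and attL2 recombination sites, which are the product of the recombination reaction used to create the clone.

As an entry vector, the construct has no promoter positioned to express the insert in a host cell. The record shows only backbone elements around the cassette: rrnB T1 and T2 transcription terminators upstream of attL1, which insulate the insert from read-through transcription in bacteria; a T7 promoter beyond attL2, oriented toward the insert; and short lacI and lacZα remnants that are vector-derived fragments. The attL sites allow the NCOA5 open reading frame to be moved directionally, in a single LR recombination step, into any attR-containing destination vector that supplies the promoter, tags and host-specific elements. The depositor notes that this is a stopless clone, so the open reading frame lacks a termination codon and can be fused in frame to C-terminal tags or reporters provided by the destination vector. It was deposited in connection with work on tissue-specific protein aggregation and quality control in the aging killifish, though the record does not specify which destination vectors or assays were used for this gene.
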