Features (pLannotate 1.2.2; 9 found; start..end, strand, type, name):
    121..213     +  CDS            lacI (fragment): lac repressor; lacI; The lac repressor binds to the lac operator to inhibit transcription in E. coli. This inhibition can be relieved by adding lactose or isopropyl-β-D-thiogalactopyranoside (IPTG).
    268..295     -  terminator     rrnB T2 terminator: transcription terminator T2 from the E. coli rrnB gene
    427..470     +  terminator     rrnB T1 terminator: Escherichia coli rrnB; transcription terminator T1 from the E. coli rrnB gene
    517..553     -  CDS            lacZα (fragment): LacZα fragment of β-galactosidase; lacZ fragment
    569..668     +  protein_bind   attL1: mutant version of attL; recombination site for the Gateway® LR reaction LR Clonase™
   2547..2646    -  protein_bind   attL2: mutant version of attL; recombination site for the Gateway® LR reaction LR Clonase™
   2664..2682    -  promoter       T7 promoter: promoter for bacteriophage T7 RNA polymerase
   2816..3625    +  CDS            KanR: aminoglycoside phosphotransferase; aph(3')-Ia; confers resistance to kanamycin in bacteria or G418 (Geneticin®) in eukaryotes
   3772..4360    +  rep_origin     ori: high-copy-number ColE1/pMB1/pBR322/pUC origin of replication
>Addgene plasmid #166191 | pDONR221-NCOA5 | addgene full sequence | sequence record 329539 | Addgene NGS Result
CTTTCCTGCGTTATCCCCTGATTCTGTGGATAACCGTATTACCGCCTTTGAGTGAGCTGATACCGCTCGC
CGCAGCCGAACGACCGAGCGCAGCGAGTCAGTGAGCGAGGAAGCGGAAGAGCGCCCAATACGCAAACCGC
CTCTCCCCGCGCGTTGGCCGATTCATTAATGCAGCTGGCACGACAGGTTTCCCGACTGGAAAGCGGGCAG
TGAGCGCAACGCAATTAATACGCGTACCGCTAGCCAGGAAGAGTTTGTAGAAACGCAAAAAGGCCATCCG
TCAGGATGGCCTTCTGCTTAGTTTGATGCCTGGCAGTTTATGGCGGGCGTCCTGCCCGCCACCCTCCGGG
CCGTTGCTTCACAACGTTCAAATCCGCTCCCGGCGGATTTGTCCTACTCAGGAGAGCGTTCACCGACAAA
CAACAGATAAAACGAAAGGCCCAGTCTTCCGACTGAGCCTTTCGTTTTATTTGATGCCTGGCAGTTCCCT
ACTCTCGCGTTAACGCTAGCATGGATGTTTTCCCAGTCACGACGTTGTAAAACGACGGCCAGTCTTAAGC
TCGGGCCCCAAATAATGATTTTATTTTGACTGATAGTGACCTGTTCGTTGCAACAAATTGATGAGCAATG
CTTTTTTATAATGCCAACTTTGTACAAAAAAGCAGGCTTCGAAGGAGATAACAAAATGATGTCTCACAGA
AGAAGCCGCAGCCCATCACCAGCGCGATATACTCGCAGGTGCAGCAGTAACGATCCAAGAGATTTGGAGC
GAAGAATTTTTGTTGGGAATTTACCAACTTCTGACATGGCAAACAAGGATTTGGAAGAAATGTTCAGCCC
ATACGGGAAAGTAATCGGCGTTTCCTTGTTTCGAGGATATGGATTTGTACAATTTGAGCGCATTGAGGAA
GCTGAAGCTGCAAAGGCTGGTCAAAAGGGTCGAATATATAAAGGTTACAAAATAGATGTAAATATGGCAG
TGGAACGACGTCAAGCTAAACCTCAATCCCAGCCGAGTCCTCCACGAAGGGCCCCGTACAGCAAAGAATC
CCGTCCTCGCTCACGCTCACCTGTTTATGGGCGCGACGGTCGTGAGCCTCGAGACCGTGATGCAAGGGAT
GCTGGTAGAGATCCCCGACCAGGAACCCACTCTCGGGACCCTGATTTTCGCTACCGCTCAGACAGCCGAG
ACAAGGATGCCAGAGGTGACCCACGAGAGCCTGCTGCATATAGCCGGGAGGAATATGACCGGTACTTCCG
CGCTGGCAGCGGTGCAGAGGACTACTACAGGAGGAAGGAAGATCCCTACAGGGATCCATTCCTAGATCCC
TGGAATGGACGCCGTGAGGCAGCAGAGGATCGAGTTCGACCAGAAGAGCGCCGGCGTAATGAGCTGTACC
GACAGTACTTTGAAGAACTCCAGCGGCGCTATGACGCTGATCGTCCCGTTGACTGCTCTGTGATCGTCGT
CAACAAGGCGCAGAATAGGGAGTATGCGGAGACGGTCGGGCGGAAAGTCCGTGATTTGGGAATGGTTGTC
GATCTGATCTTCCTCAACACAGAAGTGTCTCTTACCCAGGCACTTGAGGATGTAGGCCGAGCCCGTACTC
CCTTTGCCATCATCATTACCCAGCAGCACCAGGTGCACCGCTCTTGCACTGTTAACATCCTGTTTGGAAC
CCCTCAAGAGCATCGAAACATGCCGATGCAGGATGCCATGATGCTGGTTGCCCACAACTTTGACACCTTT
AAAGTGGAAAACCGTGAAAAAGAACGAGAGGAGATTGCCAGGAAGGCTGCCAAAATGGCAGATGACGTTT
TACTTCGGGAACCGGACAGAGAGAGCCATCCCGTGTCGGTTCTCACTGGCATCACTCTGCTGGCTGAAAA
CAGGTTTTTAACTCCAGAGGAACTGGACAGTCTCATTGCATACCTGAAAGACAAACGCGCTCGCCTTGTA
CGAACCCCAGCAGATCCTACTGCAGCTGGAGTCCATGCCCTACCTCCTGCAGGAGTGCATCGTGATCCTC
AAGCCCACGTCCTACATCAAGATGCTTCATCAGCAGCAGGACCCGCTCCTCCGTCTGCTCATGCCCCTCT
GCAACCAAGTCACCCTTCAGCTGTTCCAAGTTCCTCAGCTAACCAACAGGAGCTGCAGGCTAAAATCCTC
AGTCTGTTTAACAGCGGCTCTGGTTCATTACCAGGAGCTGCTTCCTCTTCTCCCCAGTCACACTCCTACA
GTTCTCTTGGTTCGACTCCTGGCCAGAACCCCTCCCGCCCAGCTATGCTCAGTGCTTCTCCAGCTACAGC
CCAGAGCTACGGCGCCCCTCCAGGTCGCATGCCTGTGGCTCCAGCTGGTCAGAGACCCCCTGCTTCAGGT
ATCAACTTTGACAACCCAAGTGTCCAGAAAGCTCTTGATACTCTGATTCAAAGTGGGCCATCCCTCAATA
ACCTGGTGGGCTCCAGTGTCCCTCAGCAGCCACCCCTAAGAGCAGCACCCAGTATGGGCCAGGCCCCTCC
CATGTCCATGTATCCTCGTCAGTACGACCCAGCTTTCTTGTACAAAGTTGGCATTATAAGAAAGCATTGC
TTATCAATTTGTTGCAACGAACAGGTCACTATCAGTCAAAATAAAATCATTATTTGCCATCCAGCTGATA
TCCCCTATAGTGAGTCGTATTACATGGTCATAGCTGTTTCCTGGCAGCTCTGGCCCGTGTCTCAAAATCT
CTGATGTTACATTGCACAAGATAAAAATATATCATCATGAACAATAAAACTGTCTGCTTACATAAACAGT
AATACAAGGGGTGTTATGAGCCATATTCAACGGGAAACGTCGAGGCCGCGATTAAATTCCAACATGGATG
CTGATTTATATGGGTATAAATGGGCTCGCGATAATGTCGGGCAATCAGGTGCGACAATCTATCGCTTGTA
TGGGAAGCCCGATGCGCCAGAGTTGTTTCTGAAACATGGCAAAGGTAGCGTTGCCAATGATGTTACAGAT
GAGATGGTCAGACTAAACTGGCTGACGGAATTTATGCCTCTTCCGACCATCAAGCATTTTATCCGTACTC
CTGATGATGCATGGTTACTCACCACTGCGATCCCCGGAAAAACAGCATTCCAGGTATTAGAAGAATATCC
TGATTCAGGTGAAAATATTGTTGATGCGCTGGCAGTGTTCCTGCGCCGGTTGCATTCGATTCCTGTTTGT
AATTGTCCTTTTAACAGCGATCGCGTATTTCGTCTCGCTCAGGCGCAATCACGAATGAATAACGGTTTGG
TTGATGCGAGTGATTTTGATGACGAGCGTAATGGCTGGCCTGTTGAACAAGTCTGGAAAGAAATGCATAA
ACTTTTGCCATTCTCACCGGATTCAGTCGTCACTCATGGTGATTTCTCACTTGATAACCTTATTTTTGAC
GAGGGGAAATTAATAGGTTGTATTGATGTTGGACGAGTCGGAATCGCAGACCGATACCAGGATCTTGCCA
TCCTATGGAACTGCCTCGGTGAGTTTTCTCCTTCATTACAGAAACGGCTTTTTCAAAAATATGGTATTGA
TAATCCTGATATGAATAAATTGCAGTTTCATTTGATGCTCGATGAGTTTTTCTAATCAGAATTGGTTAAT
TGGTTGTAACACTGGCAGAGCATTACGCTGACTTGACGGGACGGCGCAAGCTCATGACCAAAATCCCTTA
ACGTGAGTTACGCGTCGTTCCACTGAGCGTCAGACCCCGTAGAAAAGATCAAAGGATCTTCTTGAGATCC
TTTTTTTCTGCGCGTAATCTGCTGCTTGCAAACAAAAAAACCACCGCTACCAGCGGTGGTTTGTTTGCCG
GATCAAGAGCTACCAACTCTTTTTCCGAAGGTAACTGGCTTCAGCAGAGCGCAGATACCAAATACTGTTC
TTCTAGTGTAGCCGTAGTTAGGCCACCACTTCAAGAACTCTGTAGCACCGCCTACATACCTCGCTCTGCT
AATCCTGTTACCAGTGGCTGCTGCCAGTGGCGATAAGTCGTGTCTTACCGGGTTGGACTCAAGACGATAG
TTACCGGATAAGGCGCAGCGGTCGGGCTGAACGGGGGGTTCGTGCACACAGCCCAGCTTGGAGCGAACGA
CCTACACCGAACTGAGATACCTACAGCGTGAGCTATGAGAAAGCGCCACGCTTCCCGAAGGGAGAAAGGC
GGACAGGTATCCGGTAAGCGGCAGGGTCGGAACAGGAGAGCGCACGAGGGAGCTTCCAGGGGGAAACGCC
TGGTATCTTTATAGTCCTGTCGGGTTTCGCCACCTCTGACTTGAGCGTCGATTTTTGTGATGCTCGTCAG
GGGGGCGGAGCCTATGGAAAAACGCCAGCAACGCGGCCTTTTTACGGTTCCTGGCCTTTTGCTGGCCTTT
TGCTCACATGTT
