>Addgene plasmid #166191 | pDONR221-NCOA5 | depositor partial sequence | sequence record 322740 | insert sequence
ATGTCTCACAGAAGAAGCCGCAGCCCATCACCAGCGCGATATACTCGCAGGTGCAGCAGTAACGATCCAA
GAGATTTGGAGCGAAGAATTTTTGTTGGGAATTTACCAACTTCTGACATGGCAAACAAGGATTTGGAAGA
AATGTTCAGCCCATACGGGAAAGTAATCGGCGTTTCCTTGTTTCGAGGATATGGATTTGTACAATTTGAG
CGCATTGAGGAAGCTGAAGCTGCAAAGGCTGGTCAAAAGGGTCGAATATATAAAGGTTACAAAATAGATG
TAAATATGGCAGTGGAACGACGTCAAGCTAAACCTCAATCCCAGCCGAGTCCTCCACGAAGGGCCCCGTA
CAGCAAAGAATCCCGTCCTCGCTCACGCTCACCTGTTTATGGGCGCGACGGTCGTGAGCCTCGAGACCGT
GATGCAAGGGATGCTGGTAGAGATCCCCGACCAGGAACCCACTCTCGGGACCCTGATTTTCGCTACCGCT
CAGACAGCCGAGACAAGGATGCCAGAGGTGACCCACGAGAGCCTGCTGCATATAGCCGGGAGGAATATGA
CCGGTACTTCCGCGCTGGCAGCGGTGCAGAGGACTACTACAGGAGGAAGGAAGATCCCTACAGGGATCCA
TTCCTAGATCCCTGGAATGGACGCCGTGAGGCAGCAGAGGATCGAGTTCGACCAGAAGAGCGCCGGCGTA
ATGAGCTGTACCGACAGTACTTTGAAGAACTCCAGCGGCGCTATGACGCTGATCGTCCCGTTGACTGCTC
TGTGATCGTCGTCAACAAGGCGCAGAATAGGGAGTATGCGGAGACGGTCGGGCGGAAAGTCCGTGATTTG
GGAATGGTTGTCGATCTGATCTTCCTCAACACAGAAGTGTCTCTTACCCAGGCACTTGAGGATGTAGGCC
GAGCCCGTACTCCCTTTGCCATCATCATTACCCAGCAGCACCAGGTGCACCGCTCTTGCACTGTTAACAT
CCTGTTTGGAACCCCTCAAGAGCATCGAAACATGCCGATGCAGGATGCCATGATGCTGGTTGCCCACAAC
TTTGACACCTTTAAAGTGGAAAACCGTGAAAAAGAACGAGAGGAGATTGCCAGGAAGGCTGCCAAAATGG
CAGATGACGTTTTACTTCGGGAACCGGACAGAGAGAGCCATCCCGTGTCGGTTCTCACTGGCATCACTCT
GCTGGCTGAAAACAGGTTTTTAACTCCAGAGGAACTGGACAGTCTCATTGCATACCTGAAAGACAAACGC
GCTCGCCTTGTACGAACCCCAGCAGATCCTACTGCAGCTGGAGTCCATGCCCTACCTCCTGCAGGAGTGC
ATCGTGATCCTCAAGCCCACGTCCTACATCAAGATGCTTCATCAGCAGCAGGACCCGCTCCTCCGTCTGC
TCATGCCCCTCTGCAACCAAGTCACCCTTCAGCTGTTCCAAGTTCCTCAGCTAACCAACAGGAGCTGCAG
GCTAAAATCCTCAGTCTGTTTAACAGCGGCTCTGGTTCATTACCAGGAGCTGCTTCCTCTTCTCCCCAGT
CACACTCCTACAGTTCTCTTGGTTCGACTCCTGGCCAGAACCCCTCCCGCCCAGCTATGCTCAGTGCTTC
TCCAGCTACAGCCCAGAGCTACGGCGCCCCTCCAGGTCGCATGCCTGTGGCTCCAGCTGGTCAGAGACCC
CCTGCTTCAGGTATCAACTTTGACAACCCAAGTGTCCAGAAAGCTCTTGATACTCTGATTCAAAGTGGGC
CATCCCTCAATAACCTGGTGGGCTCCAGTGTCCCTCAGCAGCCACCCCTAAGAGCAGCACCCAGTATGGG
CCAGGCCCCTCCCATGTCCATGTATCCTCGTCAGTAC
